Addgene plasmid #211155: pBiT3.1-C_SMU1:1-513
Purpose: Mammalian expression of full-length human SMU1. C-terminal HiBiT tag.
Depositing lab: Cheryl Arrowsmith. Depositing organization: University of Toronto. Publication: A Target Class Ligandability Evaluation of WD40 Repeat-Containing Proteins. Ackloo S, Li F, Szewczyk M, Seitova A, Loppnau P, Zeng H, Xu J, Ahmad S, Arnautova YA, Baghaie AJ, Beldar S, Bolotokova A, Centrella PA, Chau I, Clark MA, Cuozzo JW, Dehghani-Tafti S, Disch JS, Dong A, Dumas A, Feng JA, Ghiabi P, Gibson E, Gilmer J, Goldman B, Green SR, Guie MA, Guilinger JP, Harms N, Herasymenko O, Houliston S, Hutchinson A, Kearnes S, Keefe AD, Kimani SW, Kramer T, Kutera M, Kwak HA, Lento C, Li Y, Liu J, Loup J, Machado RAC, Mulhern CJ, Perveen S, Righetto GL, Riley P, Shrestha S, Sigel EA, Silva M, Sintchak MD, Slakman BL, Taylor RD, Thompson J, Torng W, Underkoffler C, von Rechenberg M, Walsh RT, Watson I, Wilson DJ, Wolf E, Yadav M, Yazdi AK, Zhang J, Zhang Y, Santhakumar V, Edwards AM, Barsyte-Lovejoy D, Schapira M, Brown PJ, Halabelian L, Arrowsmith CH. J Med Chem. 2025 Jan 23;68(2):1092-1112. doi: 10.1021/acs.jmedchem.4c02010. Epub 2024 Nov 4. PubMed 39495097.
Backbone
  Vector backbone: pBiT3.1-C
  Backbone manufacturer: Promega
  Vector type: Mammalian Expression
  Selectable markers: Neomycin (select with G418)
Growth in bacteria
  Bacterial resistance: Kanamycin, 50 μg/mL
  Growth temperature: 37°C
  Growth strain: DH5alpha
  Copy number: High Copy
Gene/Insert
  Gene/Insert name: SMU1:M1-P513
  Species: H. sapiens (human)
  Insert size (bp): 1539
  Mutation: wild type
  Entrez Gene: SMU1 (a.k.a. BWD, SMU-1, fSAP57)
  Promoter: CMV
  Tag / fusion protein: GSSGGSSGVSGWRLFKKIS (C terminal on insert)
  Cloning method: Ligation Independent Cloning
  Sequencing primers: 5′ T7; 3′ TTGCTCAGCGGTGGCAGCAG
Resource information
  A portion of this plasmid was derived from a plasmid made by: Mammalian Gene Collection (BC002876)
Terms and licenses: Academic/Nonprofit Terms; Industry Terms: Not Available to Industry
Depositor comments: 5' Cloning Site: EcoR1 (not destroyed), 3' Cloning Site: Xho1 (not destroyed).
How to cite: pBiT3.1-C_SMU1:1-513 was a gift from Cheryl Arrowsmith (Addgene plasmid # 211155 ; http://n2t.net/addgene:211155 ; RRID:Addgene_211155)
