[The description below was written by a language model from this plasmid's Addgene catalogue record and pLannotate feature annotations shown in this document.]
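Description:
pBiT3.1-C_SMU1:1-513 is a mammalian expression plasmid built on Promega's pBiT3.1-C backbone, carrying full-length, wild-type human SMU1 (residues M1–P513, a 1,539 bp open reading frame derived from a Mammalian Gene Collection clone). The insert was introduced by ligation-independent cloning between retained EcoRI and XhoI sites. Transcription is driven by the CMV immediate-early enhancer and promoter, followed by a chimeric β-globin/immunoglobulin intron that promotes efficient mRNA processing, and is terminated by an SV40 polyadenylation signal. A T7 promoter lies just upstream of the coding sequence and serves as a sequencing primer site. The SMU1 reading frame is fused at its C terminus, through a short glycine/serine linker, to the HiBiT peptide, the small NanoLuc fragment that binds the complementary LgBiT protein with high affinity to reconstitute luminescence. The automated annotation matched the insert to the hamster SMU1 orthologue, reflecting high sequence conservation, since the record gives the species as human.

The plasmid replicates at high copy in E. coli from a ColE1/pUC-type origin and is selected with kanamycin through an EM7-driven neo (nptII) gene, which is preceded by a loxP site. The catalogue lists neomycin/G418 as the mammalian selectable marker, but the feature table shows only the bacterial EM7 promoter upstream of neo and instead identifies an SV40 promoter-driven blasticidin S deaminase cassette with a synthetic poly(A) signal, so the two sources do not fully agree on mammalian selection. The construct comes from a study evaluating the ligandability of WD40 repeat proteins. The record does not specify the assay, but HiBiT fusions typically allow luminescent quantification of the tagged protein in cells, for example in abundance or target-engagement measurements.
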