Features (pLannotate 1.2.2; 17 found; start..end, strand, type, name):
     24..105     -  polyA_signal   SV40 poly(A) signal: SV40 polyadenylation signal
    128..211     -  CDS            large T antigen (fragment): large T antigen from SV40 (simian virus 40)
    276..641     +  enhancer       CMV enhancer: human cytomegalovirus immediate early enhancer
    643..842     +  promoter       CMV promoter: human cytomegalovirus (CMV) immediate early promoter
    981..1113    +  intron         chimeric intron: chimera between introns from human β-globin and immunoglobulin heavy chain genes
   1157..1175    +  promoter       T7 promoter: promoter for bacteriophage T7 RNA polymerase
   1243..2781    +  CDS            SMU1 (sequence withheld): SMU1_CRIGR - Experimental evidence at protein level: Swiss-Prot protein existence level 1. Involved in pre-mRNA splicing as a component of the spliceosome (Probable). Regulates alternative splicing of the HSPG2 pre-mRNA (PubMed:17105761). Required for normal accumulation of IK (By similarity). Required for normal mitotic spindle assembly and normal progress through mitosis (PubMed:15878348). From Cricetulus griseus (Chinese hamster) (Cricetulus barabensis griseus).
   2877..2904    +  CDS            SET1 (fragment): solubility-enhancement tag derived from T7 phage gene 10B
   2930..3051    -  polyA_signal   SV40 poly(A) signal: SV40 polyadenylation signal
   3074..3142    -  CDS            large T antigen (fragment): large T antigen from SV40 (simian virus 40)
   3166..3199    +  protein_bind   loxP: Cre-mediated recombination occurs in the 8-bp core sequence (GCATACAT). Cre recombinase
   3209..3256    +  promoter       EM7 promoter: synthetic bacterial promoter&nbsp
   3288..4079    +  CDS            neo: KKA2_KLEPN - Also known as kan, nptII. Experimental evidence at protein level: Swiss-Prot protein existence level 1. Resistance to kanamycin, neomycin, paromomycin, ribostamycin, butirosin and gentamicin B. From Klebsiella pneumoniae.
   4240..4828    -  rep_origin     ori: high-copy-number ColE1/pMB1/pBR322/pUC origin of replication
   4954..5002    -  polyA_signal   poly(A) signal: synthetic polyadenylation signal
   5026..5424    -  CDS            BSD: blasticidin S deaminase; Aspergillus terreus BSD; confers resistance to blasticidin
   5455..5812    -  promoter       SV40 promoter: SV40 enhancer and early promoter
>Addgene plasmid #211155 | pBiT3.1-C_SMU1:1-513 | addgene full sequence | sequence record 425854 | Addgene NGS Result
AAGACGCGTTAATTAAGACGTCGGCAGTGAAAAAAATGCTTTATTTGTGAAATTTGTGATGCTATTGCTT
TATTTGTAACCATTATAAGCTGCAATAAACAAGTTAACAACAACAATTGCATTCATTTTATGTTTCAGGT
TCAGGGGGAGGTGTGGGAGGTTTTTTAAAGCAAGTAAAACCTCTACAAATGTGGTATGGCTGATTATGAT
CCGCGGCCGCAATACGTCGACGTTATCAGCTGACTTCGTACGAGAGCCTAGGATTATGGCGCGCCACTAG
TTATTAATAGTAATCAATTACGGGGTCATTAGTTCATAGCCCATATATGGAGTTCCGCGTTACATAACTT
ACGGTAAATGGCCCGCCTGGCTGACCGCCCAACGACCCCCGCCCATTGACGTCAATAATGACGTATGTTC
CCATAGTAACGCCAATAGGGACTTTCCATTGACGTCAATGGGTGGAGTATTTACGGTAAACTGCCCACTT
GGCAGTACATCAAGTGTATCATATGCCAAGTCCGCCCCCTATTGACGTCAATGACGGTAAATGGCCCGCC
TGGCATTATGCCCAGTACATGACCTTACGGGACTTTCCTACTTGGCAGTACATCTACGTATTAGTCATCG
CTATTACCATGGTGATGCGGTTTTGGCAGTACACCAATGGGCGTGGATAGCGGTTTGACTCACGGGGATT
TCCAAGTCTCCACCCCATTGACGTCAATGGGAGTTTGTTTTGGCACCAAAATCAACGGGACTTTCCAAAA
TGTCGTAATAACCCCGCCCCGTTGACGCAAATGGGCGGTAGGCGTGTACGGTGGGAGGTCTATATAAGCA
GAGCTGGTTTAGTGAACCGTCAGATCACTAGAATCTTTATTGCGGTAGTTTATCACAGTTAAATTGCTAA
CGCAGTCAGTGCTTCTGACACAACAGTCTCGAACTTAAGCTGCAGAAGTTGGTCGTGAGGCACTGGGCAG
GTAAGTATCAAGGTTACAAGACAGGTTTAAGGAGACCAATAGAAACTGGGCTTGTCGAGACAGAGAAGAC
TCTTGCGTTTCTGATAGGCACCTATTGGTCTTACTGACATCCACTTTGCCTTTCTCTCCACAGGTGTCCA
CTCCCAGTTCAATTACAGCTCTTAAGGCTAGAGTATTAATACGACTCACTATAGGGGCGATCGCAACAAG
CTTCGGGAAGATCTGGAGCTAGCGGCGGGGGATCCGGTGGGAATTCGACACC
[1539 nt withheld, positions 1243-2781]
GGCTCGAGCGGTGGGAGCTCCGGTGTGAGCGGCTGGCGGCTGTTCAAGAAGATTAGCTAAGTTTAAACGG
CCGCGACTCTAGACTGCAGGCATGCAAGCTGATTTGGCTGCTGCCACCGCTGAGCAAGGCCGCTTCGAGC
AGACATGATAAGATACATTGATGAGTTTGGACAAACCACAACTAGAATGCAGTGAAAAAAATGCTTTATT
TGTGAAATTTGTGATGCTATTGCTTTATTTGTAACCATTATAAGCTGCAATAAACAAGTTAACAACAACA
ATTGCATTCATTTTATGTTTCAGGTTCAGGGGGAGATGTGGGAGGTTTTTTTAAGCAAGTAAAACCTCTA
CAAATGTGGTAAAATCTTAATTAAGACTTCTAATATAACTTCGTATAGCATACATTATACGAAGTTATGG
TTCCACTGTTGACAATTAATCATCGGCATAGTATATCGGCATAGTATAATACGACAAGGTGAGGAACTAA
ACCCAGGAGGCAGATCATGATTGAACAAGATGGATTGCACGCAGGTTCTCCGGCCGCTTGGGTGGAGAGG
CTATTCGGCTATGACTGGGCACAACAGACAATCGGCTGCTCTGATGCCGCCGTGTTCCGGCTGTCAGCGC
AGGGGCGCCCGGTTCTTTTTGTCAAGACCGACCTGTCCGGTGCCCTGAATGAACTGCAGGACGAGGCAGC
GCGGCTATCGTGGCTGGCCACGACGGGCGTTCCTTGCGCAGCTGTGCTCGACGTTGTCACTGAAGCGGGA
AGGGACTGGCTGCTATTGGGCGAAGTGCCGGGGCAGGATCTCCTGTCATCTCACCTTGCTCCTGCCGAGA
AAGTATCCATCATGGCTGATGCAATGCGGCGGCTGCATACGCTTGATCCGGCTACCTGCCCATTCGACCA
CCAAGCGAAACATCGCATCGAGCGAGCACGTACTCGGATGGAAGCCGGTCTTGTCGATCAGGATGATCTG
GACGAAGAGCATCAGGGGCTCGCGCCAGCCGAACTGTTCGCCAGGCTCAAGGCGCGCATGCCCGACGGCG
AGGATCTCGTCGTGACCCATGGCGATGCCTGCTTGCCGAATATCATGGTGGAAAATGGCCGCTTTTCTGG
ATTCATCGACTGTGGCCGGCTGGGTGTGGCGGACCGCTATCAGGACATAGCGTTGGCTACCCGTGATATT
GCTGAAGAGCTTGGCGGCGAATGGGCTGACCGCTTCCTCGTGCTTTACGGTATCGCCGCTCCCGATTCGC
AGCGCATCGCCTTCTATCGCCTTCTTGACGAGTTCTTCTGATTCGAAATGACCGACCAAGCGACGCCCAA
CCGGTATCAGCTCACTCAAAGGCGGTAATACGGTTATCCACAGAATCAGGGGATAACGCAGGAAAGAACA
TGTGAGCAAAAGGCCAGCAAAAGGCCAGGAACCGTAAAAAGGCCGCGTTGCTGGCGTTTTTCCATAGGCT
CCGCCCCCCTGACGAGCATCACAAAAATCGACGCTCAAGTCAGAGGTGGCGAAACCCGACAGGACTATAA
AGATACCAGGCGTTTCCCCCTGGAAGCTCCCTCGTGCGCTCTCCTGTTCCGACCCTGCCGCTTACCGGAT
ACCTGTCCGCCTTTCTCCCTTCGGGAAGCGTGGCGCTTTCTCATAGCTCACGCTGTAGGTATCTCAGTTC
GGTGTAGGTCGTTCGCTCCAAGCTGGGCTGTGTGCACGAACCCCCCGTTCAGCCCGACCGCTGCGCCTTA
TCCGGTAACTATCGTCTTGAGTCCAACCCGGTAAGACACGACTTATCGCCACTGGCAGCAGCCACTGGTA
ACAGGATTAGCAGAGCGAGGTATGTAGGCGGTGCTACAGAGTTCTTGAAGTGGTGGCCTAACTACGGCTA
CACTAGAAGGACAGTATTTGGTATCTGCGCTCTGCTGAAGCCAGTTACCTTCGGAAAAAGAGTTGGTAGC
TCTTGATCCGGCAAACAAACCACCGCTGGTAGCGGTGGTTTTTTTGTTTGCAAGCAGCAGATTACGCGCA
GAAAAAAAGGATTTCAAGAAGATCCTTTGATCTTTTCTACGGGGTCTGACGCTCAGTGGAACGAAAACTC
ACGTTAAGGGATTTTGGTCATGAGATTATCAAAAAGGATCTTCACCTAGATCCTTTTATAGTCCGGAATC
GTCACACAAAAAACCAACACACAGATGTAATGAAAATAAAGATATTTTATTGCGGCCATCGTGATGGCTA
GAGTTTAGCCCTCCCACACATAACCAGAGGGCAGCAATTCACGAATCCCAACTGCCGTCGGCTGTCCATC
ACTGTCCTTCACTATGGCTTTGATCCCAGGATGCAGATCGAGAAGCACCTGTCGGCACCGTCCGCAGGGG
CTCAAGATGCCCCTGTTCTCATTTCCGATCGCGACGATACAAGTCAGGTTGCCAGCTGCCGCAGCAGCAG
CAGTGCCCAGCACCACGAGTTCTGCACAAGGTCCCCCAGTAAAATGATATACATTGACACCAGTGAAGAT
GCGGCCGTCGCTAGAGAGAGCTGCGCTGGCGACGCTGTAGTCTTCAGAGATGGGGATGCTGTTGATTGTA
GCCGTTGCTCTTTCAATGAGGGTGGATTCTTCTTGAGACAAAGGCTTGGCCATGGTGGCGCTAGTGTCAG
AAGAATCGAGCTTTTTGCAAAAGCCTAGGCCTCCAAAAAAGCCTCCTCACTACTTCTGGAATAGCTCAGA
GGCCGAGGCGGCCTCGGCCTCTGCATAAATAAAAAAAATTAGTCAGCCATGGGGCGGAGAATGGGCGGAA
CTGGGCGGAGTTAGGGGCGGGATGGGCGGAGTTAGGGGCGGGACTATGGTTGCTGACTAATTGAGATGCA
TGCTTTGCATACTTCTGCCTGCTGGGGAGCCTGGGGACTTTCCACACCTGGTTGCTGACTAATTGAGATG
CATGCTTTGCATACTTCTGCCTGCTGGGGAGCCTGGGGACTTTCCACACCCTAACTGACACACATTCCAC
AGCTGGTTCTTTCCGCCTCAGAAGGTACCTAACCAAGTTCCTCTTTCAGAGGTTATTTCAGGCCATGGTG
CTGCGC
