>Addgene plasmid #211155 | pBiT3.1-C_SMU1:1-513 | depositor partial sequence | sequence record 411788 | Insert sequence
[1539 nt withheld, positions 1-1539]
